Addgene plasmid #216402: Efg1-ΔDBD-A51P/A56P/Q443P
Purpose: Expresses 6xHis-tagged N- and C-terminal prion-like domains of Efg1 with A51/A56/Q443 to proline mutations
Depositing lab: Nicolas Fawzi. Depositing organization: Brown University. Publication: Structure and interactions of prion-like domains in transcription factor Efg1 phase separation. Wang SH, Zheng T, Fawzi NL. Biophys J. 2024 Jun 4;123(11):1481-1493. doi: 10.1016/j.bpj.2024.01.030. Epub 2024 Feb 1. PubMed 38297837.
Backbone
  Vector backbone: pJ411
  Backbone size w/o insert (bp): 4005
  Total vector size (bp): 5142
  Vector type: Bacterial Expression
Growth in bacteria
  Bacterial resistance: Kanamycin, 50 μg/mL
  Growth temperature: 37°C
  Growth strain: DH5alpha
  Copy number: High Copy
Gene/Insert
  Gene/Insert name: Efg1-ΔDBD-A51P/A56P/Q443P
  Species: Candida albicans (Yeast)
  Insert size (bp): 1137
  Mutation: changed Alanine 51, 56 and Glutamine 443 to Proline, and deleted amino acids 182-356
  Tag / fusion protein: 6xHis-tags (N terminal on backbone)
Terms and licenses: Academic/Nonprofit Terms; Industry Terms: Not Available to Industry
Depositor comments: Please visit https://doi.org/10.1101/2023.11.09.566450 for bioRxiv preprint.
How to cite: Efg1-ΔDBD-A51P/A56P/Q443P was a gift from Nicolas Fawzi (Addgene plasmid # 216402 ; http://n2t.net/addgene:216402 ; RRID:Addgene_216402)
