[The description below was written by a language model from this plasmid's Addgene catalogue record and pLannotate feature annotations shown in this document.]
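Description:
Efg1-ΔDBD-A51P/A56P/Q443P is a 5.1 kb bacterial expression plasmid built on the pJ411 backbone for producing a mutant, truncated form of the Candida albicans transcription factor Efg1 in E. coli. It replicates from a high-copy ColE1/pUC-type origin and is selected with kanamycin through an aph(3')-Ia resistance gene. The plasmid also carries its own lacI gene with its native promoter, and fragments of rrnB terminators flank backbone modules to insulate them from read-through transcription.

The expression cassette consists of a T7 promoter immediately followed by a lac operator, the roughly 1.1 kb Efg1 coding sequence, and a T7 terminator that spans the numbering origin of the circular sequence. Transcription therefore depends on T7 RNA polymerase supplied by the host and is held off by the plasmid-encoded Lac repressor until an inducer such as IPTG is added. The insert lacks residues 182–356, so the central DNA-binding domain is deleted and the N- and C-terminal prion-like domains are joined directly. Three residues (Ala51, Ala56 and Gln443) are changed to proline. A 6xHis tag contributed by the backbone sits at the N terminus for affinity purification; it was not annotated separately in the feature table, though there is unannotated space between the operator and the Efg1 coding sequence. According to the record, the construct was made to study the structure and interactions of the Efg1 prion-like domains in phase separation. The record does not state the rationale for the proline substitutions, but prolines are commonly introduced to disrupt local helical structure.
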