Features (pLannotate 1.2.2; 14 found; start..end, strand, type, name):
     91..131     -  terminator     rrnB T1 terminator (fragment): transcription terminator T1 from the E. coli rrnB gene
    133..248     -  ncRNA          5S rRNA: Accession: RF00001 - 5S ribosomal RNA
    279..303     +  CDS            KanR (fragment): aminoglycoside phosphotransferase; aph(3')-Ia; confers resistance to kanamycin in bacteria or G418 (Geneticin®) in eukaryotes
    333..429     +  promoter       AmpR promoter (fragment): bla
    432..1241    +  CDS            KanR: aminoglycoside phosphotransferase; aph(3')-Ia; confers resistance to kanamycin in bacteria or G418 (Geneticin®) in eukaryotes
   1250..1323    +  promoter       lacI promoter (fragment): lacI
   1324..2403    +  CDS            lacI: LACI_ECOLI - Experimental evidence at protein level: Swiss-Prot protein existence level 1. Repressor of the lactose operon. Binds allolactose as an inducer. From Escherichia coli (strain K12).
   2492..3080    +  rep_origin     ori: high-copy-number ColE1/pMB1/pBR322/pUC origin of replication
   3305..3322    +  terminator     rrnB T2 terminator (fragment): transcription terminator T2 from the E. coli rrnB gene
   3347..3366    -  CDS            lacZα (fragment): LacZα fragment of β-galactosidase; lacZ fragment
   3830..3848    +  promoter       T7 promoter: promoter for bacteriophage T7 RNA polymerase
   3849..3873    +  protein_bind   lac operator: The lac repressor binds to the lac operator to inhibit transcription in E. coli. This inhibition can be relieved by adding lactose or isopropyl-β-D-thiogalactopyranoside (IPTG). lac repressor encoded by lacI
   3976..5112    +  CDS            EFG1 (fragment): EFG1_CANAL - Experimental evidence at protein level: Swiss-Prot protein existence level 1. Transcriptional regulator of the switch between 2 heritable states, the white and opaque states. These 2 cell types differ in many characteristics, including cell structure, mating competence, and virulence. Each state is heritable for many generations, and switching between states occurs stochastically, at low frequency. Antagonizes the action of WOR1, WOR2 and CZF1, and promotes the white state. In white cells, EFG1 represses WOR1 indirectly through WOR2 to maintain white cell identity. Binds target ge
   5126..31      +  terminator     T7 terminator (across the origin): transcription terminator for bacteriophage T7 RNA polymerase
>Addgene plasmid #216402 | Efg1-ΔDBD-A51P/A56P/Q443P | addgene full sequence | sequence record 430103 | Addgene NGS Result
GGCCTCTAAACGGGTCTTGAGGGGTTTTTTGCCCCTGAGACGCGTCAATCGAGTTCGTACCTAAGGGCGA
CACCCCCTAATTAGCCCGGGCGAAAGGCCCAGTCTTTCGACTGAGCCTTTCGTTTTATTTGATGCCTGGC
AGTTCCCTACTCTCGCATGGGGAGTCCCCACACTACCATCGGCGCTACGGCGTTTCACTTCTGAGTTCGG
CATGGGGTCAGGTGGGACCACCGCGCTACTGCCGCCAGGCAAACAAGGGGTGTTATGAGCCATATTCAGG
TATAAATGGGCTCGCGATAATGTTCAGAATTGGTTAATTGGTTGTAACACTGACCCCTATTTGTTTATTT
TTCTAAATACATTCAAATATGTATCCGCTCATGAGACAATAACCCTGATAAATGCTTCAATAATATTGAA
AAAGGAAGAATATGAGCCATATTCAACGGGAAACGTCGAGGCCGCGATTAAATTCCAACATGGATGCTGA
TTTATATGGGTATAAATGGGCTCGCGATAATGTCGGGCAATCAGGTGCGACAATCTATCGCTTGTATGGG
AAGCCCGATGCGCCAGAGTTGTTTCTGAAACATGGCAAAGGTAGCGTTGCCAATGATGTTACAGATGAGA
TGGTCAGACTAAACTGGCTGACGGAATTTATGCCACTTCCGACCATCAAGCATTTTATCCGTACTCCTGA
TGATGCATGGTTACTCACCACTGCGATCCCCGGAAAAACAGCGTTCCAGGTATTAGAAGAATATCCTGAT
TCAGGTGAAAATATTGTTGATGCGCTGGCAGTGTTCCTGCGCCGGTTGCACTCGATTCCTGTTTGTAATT
GTCCTTTTAACAGCGATCGCGTATTTCGCCTCGCTCAGGCGCAATCACGAATGAATAACGGTTTGGTTGA
TGCGAGTGATTTTGATGACGAGCGTAATGGCTGGCCTGTTGAACAAGTCTGGAAAGAAATGCATAAACTT
TTGCCATTCTCACCGGATTCAGTCGTCACTCATGGTGATTTCTCACTTGATAACCTTATTTTTGACGAGG
GGAAATTAATAGGTTGTATTGATGTTGGACGAGTCGGAATCGCAGACCGATACCAGGATCTTGCCATCCT
ATGGAACTGCCTCGGTGAGTTTTCTCCTTCATTACAGAAACGGCTTTTTCAAAAATATGGTATTGATAAT
CCTGATATGAATAAATTGCAATTTCATTTGATGCTCGATGAGTTTTTCTAAGCGGCGCGCCATCGAATGG
CGCAAAACCTTTCGCGGTATGGCATGATAGCGCCCGGAAGAGAGTCAATTCAGGGTGGTGAATATGAAAC
CAGTAACGTTATACGATGTCGCAGAGTATGCCGGTGTCTCTTATCAGACCGTTTCCCGCGTGGTGAACCA
GGCCAGCCACGTTTCTGCGAAAACGCGGGAAAAAGTGGAAGCGGCGATGGCGGAGCTGAATTACATTCCC
AACCGCGTGGCACAACAACTGGCGGGCAAACAGTCGTTGCTGATTGGCGTTGCCACCTCCAGTCTGGCCC
TGCACGCGCCGTCGCAAATTGTCGCGGCGATTAAATCTCGCGCCGATCAACTGGGTGCCAGCGTGGTGGT
GTCGATGGTAGAACGAAGCGGCGTCGAAGCCTGTAAAGCGGCGGTGCACAATCTTCTCGCGCAACGCGTC
AGTGGGCTGATCATTAACTATCCGCTGGATGACCAGGATGCCATTGCTGTGGAAGCTGCCTGCACTAATG
TTCCGGCGTTATTTCTTGATGTCTCTGACCAGACACCCATCAACAGTATTATTTTCTCCCATGAGGACGG
TACGCGACTGGGCGTGGAGCATCTGGTCGCATTGGGTCACCAGCAAATCGCGCTGTTAGCGGGCCCATTA
AGTTCTGTCTCGGCGCGTCTGCGTCTGGCTGGCTGGCATAAATATCTCACTCGCAATCAAATTCAGCCGA
TAGCGGAACGGGAAGGCGACTGGAGTGCCATGTCCGGTTTTCAACAAACCATGCAAATGCTGAATGAGGG
CATCGTTCCCACTGCGATGCTGGTTGCCAACGATCAGATGGCGCTGGGCGCAATGCGCGCCATTACCGAG
TCCGGGCTGCGCGTTGGTGCGGATATCTCGGTAGTGGGATACGACGATACCGAAGATAGCTCATGTTATA
TCCCGCCGTTAACCACCATCAAACAGGATTTTCGCCTGCTGGGGCAAACCAGCGTGGACCGCTTGCTGCA
ACTCTCTCAGGGCCAGGCGGTGAAGGGCAATCAGCTGTTGCCAGTCTCACTGGTGAAAAGAAAAACCACC
CTGGCGCCCAATACGCAAACCGCCTCTCCCCGCGCGTTGGCCGATTCATTAATGCAGCTGGCACGACAGG
TTTCCCGACTGGAAAGCGGGCAGTGACTCATGACCAAAATCCCTTAACGTGAGTTACGCGCGCGTCGTTC
CACTGAGCGTCAGACCCCGTAGAAAAGATCAAAGGATCTTCTTGAGATCCTTTTTTTCTGCGCGTAATCT
GCTGCTTGCAAACAAAAAAACCACCGCTACCAGCGGTGGTTTGTTTGCCGGATCAAGAGCTACCAACTCT
TTTTCCGAAGGTAACTGGCTTCAGCAGAGCGCAGATACCAAATACTGTTCTTCTAGTGTAGCCGTAGTTA
GCCCACCACTTCAAGAACTCTGTAGCACCGCCTACATACCTCGCTCTGCTAATCCTGTTACCAGTGGCTG
CTGCCAGTGGCGATAAGTCGTGTCTTACCGGGTTGGACTCAAGACGATAGTTACCGGATAAGGCGCAGCG
GTCGGGCTGAACGGGGGGTTCGTGCACACAGCCCAGCTTGGAGCGAACGACCTACACCGAACTGAGATAC
CTACAGCGTGAGCTATGAGAAAGCGCCACGCTTCCCGAAGGGAGAAAGGCGGACAGGTATCCGGTAAGCG
GCAGGGTCGGAACAGGAGAGCGCACGAGGGAGCTTCCAGGGGGAAACGCCTGGTATCTTTATAGTCCTGT
CGGGTTTCGCCACCTCTGACTTGAGCGTCGATTTTTGTGATGCTCGTCAGGGGGGCGGAGCCTATGGAAA
AACGCCAGCAACGCGGCCTTTTTACGGTTCCTGGCCTTTTGCTGGCCTTTTGCTCACATGTTCTTTCCTG
CGTTATCCCCTGATTCTGTGGATAACCGTATTACCGCCTTTGAGTGAGCTGATACCGCTCGCCGCAGCCG
AACGACCGAGCGCAGCGAGTCAGTGAGCGAGGAAGCGGAAGGCGAGAGTAGGGAACTGCCAGGCATCAAA
CTAAGCAGAAGGCCCCTGACGGATGGCCTTTTTGCGTTTCTACAAACTCTTTCTGTGTTGTAAAACGACG
GCCAGTCTTAAGCTCGGGCCCCCTGGGCGGTTCTGATAACGAGTAATCGTTAATCCGCAAATAACGTAAA
AACCCGCTTCGGCGGGTTTTTTTATGGGGGGAGTTTAGGGAAAGAGCATTTGTCAGAATATTTAAGGGCG
CCTGTCACTTTGCTTGATATATGAGAATTATTTAACCTTATAAATGAGAAAAAAGCAACGCACTTTAAAT
AAGATACGTTGCTTTTTCGATTGATGAACACCTATAATTAAACTATTCATCTATTATTTATGATTTTTTG
TATATACAATATTTCTAGTTTGTTAAAGAGAATTAAGAAAATAAATCTCGAAAATAATAAAGGGAAAATC
AGTTTTTGATATCAAAATTATACATGTCAACGATAATACAAAATATAATACAAACTATAAGATGTTATCA
GTATTTATTATGCATTTAGAATAAATTTTGTGTCGCCCTTCCGCGAAATTAATACGACTCACTATAGGGG
AATTGTGAGCGGATAACAATTCCCCTCTAGAAATAATTTTGTTTAACTTTTGAAGGAGATATACCATGGG
CAGCGACAAGATCCACCATCACCACCATCACGAAAATCTGTACTTTCAAGGTCATATGAGCACCTATAGC
ATTCCGTATTATAATCAGATGAACGGCAACTACAATAATGGTATGCCGCAGCAGACCACCGCAGCAAATC
AGCAGGCATTTCCTCAGCAGCAGCAACCGACCACCACCGGTAATGCAAGCCAGCAACAGCAACAGCCTGC
CGCAACCGCACCTGCGGCAGCAGTTCAGCAGCCGTATAACTATATGTTTTATCAGCAGCAAGGTCAGCCT
GGTCAGCAGACCGGTCAGACCGCAGGTCAGCAGCAACAACAGCAACAGCAGCAGCAGCAATATGATTATA
ACACCTATAACCGCTATCAGTATCCGGCAGCAACCAGCCAGGGTAATTACTATCAGCAGACAATTCCGAA
TCAGCTGAGCCAGCCGCAGCCTCAGCATTATAACGGTAGCAATCGTAATTATACCAGCGCACCGAGTGGT
GCACCGATTCCGAGCAATAGCACCAGCGGTCCGAGCCAGCAGCCTCCGCTGCCTGGACAGCAGGCCGTTC
CGATTCCGCCTCATGTTAGCACCATGCAGCAGCCGACATCAGGTAATGGTAATAGCATTAGCGCGACCAG
CGGTGGTAGCAATGTTAGTGGTGCAAGCGGTGCAGGTAGCACCACCAGTCCGGTTAATACCAAAGCAGCG
ACCGCAGCCGGTATTCCGCAGGGCAACTATTATCAGACCTATAATCAGCAACAGTACCCGCAGCAGTATG
GTCAGTATAATGCACCGGGTAAAAATCAGAATACACCGGCATCACAGCCTGGTAGTACCACCAATGATCA
GTATCTGCAGCAGCAGCCGCAGCAACAACAACAAATGTATGGTTATCAGAGCAACTACTATCAAGGTGGT
GCAGCCAATAGCAGCTATTATCCGAATTATTACCAACAACAGCAGCCGAATTATGCAAGCAGCTATCCGT
ATCAACAGCAGCAACAAAAACAGCAGCAACAACAACCGAATCAGCAGCAACAGAGTGATCAGCAGCAGAC
CTCAACCCCGAGCGGTGGTGCCGGTACACGTAGCGTTCATCAGAGTCCGCAGGTTCAGAGCCTGACCCAG
GGTAGCGTGCATCCGAGCCCACAGCAGCATCAGGCAAATCAGAGCGCAAGCACCGTTGCAAAAGAAGAGA
AATAACTCGAGCCCCCTAGCATAACCCCTTGG
